>Addgene plasmid #89517 | Cox8x2-YeNL_pcDNA3 | addgene full sequence | sequence record 176635 | Addgene NGS Result
CTATGGTGCACTCTCAGTACAATCTGCTCTGATGCCGCATAGTTAAGCCAGTATCTGCTCCCTGCTTGTG
TGTTGGAGGTCGCTGAGTAGTGCGCGAGCAAAATTTAAGCTACAACAAGGCAAGGCTTGACCGACAATTG
CATGAAGAATCTGCTTAGGGTTAGGCGTTTTGCGCTGCTTCGCGATGTACGGGCCAGATATACGCGTTGA
CATTGATTATTGACTAGTTATTAATAGTAATCAATTACGGGGTCATTAGTTCATAGCCCATATATGGAGT
TCCGCGTTACATAACTTACGGTAAATGGCCCGCCTGGCTGACCGCCCAACGACCCCCGCCCATTGACGTC
AATAATGACGTATGTTCCCATAGTAACGCCAATAGGGACTTTCCATTGACGTCAATGGGTGGAGTATTTA
CGGTAAACTGCCCACTTGGCAGTACATCAAGTGTATCATATGCCAAGTACGCCCCCTATTGACGTCAATG
ACGGTAAATGGCCCGCCTGGCATTATGCCCAGTACATGACCTTATGGGACTTTCCTACTTGGCAGTACAT
CTACGTATTAGTCATCGCTATTACCATGGTGATGCGGTTTTGGCAGTACATCAATGGGCGTGGATAGCGG
TTTGACTCACGGGGATTTCCAAGTCTCCACCCCATTGACGTCAATGGGAGTTTGTTTTGGCACCAAAATC
AACGGGACTTTCCAAAATGTCGTAACAACTCCGCCCCATTGACGCAAATGGGCGGTAGGCGTGTACGGTG
GGAGGTCTATATAAGCAGAGCTCTCTGGCTAACTAGAGAACCCACTGCTTACTGGCTTATCGAAATTAAT
ACGACTCACTATAGGGAGACCCAAGCTTGAACCGTCAGATCCGCTAGCATGTCCGTCCTGACGCCGCTGC
TGCTGCGGGGCTTGACAGGCTCGGCCCGGCGGCTCCCAGTGCCGCGCGCCAAGATCCATTCGTTGGGGGA
TCTGTCCGTCCTGACGCCGCTGCTGCTGCGGGGCTTGACAGGCTCGGCCCGGCGGCTCCCAGTGCCGCGC
GCCAAGATCCATTCGTTGGGGGATCCGATGGTGAGCAAGGGCGAGGAGCTGTTCACCGGGGTGGTGCCCA
TCCTGGTCGAGCTGGACGGCGACGTAAACGGCCACAAGTTCAGCGTGTCCGGCGAGGGCGAGGGCGATGC
CACCTACGGCAAGCTGACCCTGAAGCTGATCTGCACCACCGGCAAGCTGCCCGTGCCCTGGCCCACCCTC
GTGACCACCCTGGGCTACGGCCTGCAGTGCTTCGCCCGCTACCCCGACCACATGAAGCAGCACGACTTCT
TCAAGTCCGCCATGCCCGAAGGCTACGTCCAGGAGCGCACCATCTTCTTCAAGGACGACGGCAACTACAA
GACCCGCGCCGAGGTGAAGTTCGAGGGCGACACCCTGGTGAACCGCATCGAGCTGAAGGGCATCGACTTC
AAGGAGGACGGCAACATCCTGGGGCACAAGCTGGAGTACAACTACAACAGCCACAACGTCTATATCACCG
CCGACAAGCAGAAGAACGGCATCAAGGCCAACTTCAAGATCCGCCACAACATCGAGGACGGCGGCGTGCA
GCTCGCCGACCACTACCAGCAGAACACCCCCATCGGCGACGGCCCCGTGCTGCTGCCCGACAACCACTAC
CTGAGCTACCAGTCCGCCCTGAGCAAAGACCCCAACGAGAAGCGCGATCACATGGTCCTGCTGGAGTTCG
TGACCGCCGCGATGCTCGAAGATTTCGTTGGGGACTGGCGACAGACAGCCGGCTACAACCTGGACCAAGT
CCTTGAACAGGGAGGTGTGTCCAGTTTGTTTCAGAATCTCGGGGTGTCCGTAACTCCGATCCAAAGGATT
GTCCTGAGCGGTGAAAATGGGCTGAAGATCGACATCCATGTCATCATCCCGTATGAAGGTCTGAGCGGCG
ACCAAATGGGCCAGATCGAAAAAATTTTTAAGGTGGTGTACCCTGTGGATGATCATCACTTTAAGGTGAT
CCTGCACTATGGCACACTGGTAATCGACGGGGTTACGCCGAACATGATCGACTATTTCGGACGGCCGTAT
GAAGGCATCGCCGTGTTCGACGGCAAAAAGATCACTGTAACAGGGACCCTGTGGAACGGCAACAAAATTA
TCGACGAGCGCCTGATCAACCCCGACGGCTCCCTGCTGTTCCGAGTAACCATCAACGGAGTGACCGGCTG
GCGGCTGTGCGAACGCATTCTGGCGTAACTCGAGCATGCATCTAGAGGGCCCTATTCTATAGTGTCACCT
AAATGCTAGAGCTCGCTGATCAGCCTCGACTGTGCCTTCTAGTTGCCAGCCATCTGTTGTTTGCCCCTCC
CCCGTGCCTTCCTTGACCCTGGAAGGTGCCACTCCCACTGTCCTTTCCTAATAAAATGAGGAAATTGCAT
CGCATTGTCTGAGTAGGTGTCATTCTATTCTGGGGGGTGGGGTGGGGCAGGACAGCAAGGGGGAGGATTG
GGAAGACAATAGCAGGCATGCTGGGGATGCGGTGGGCTCTATGGCTTCTGAGGCGGAAAGAACCAGCTGG
GGCTCTAGGGGGTATCCCC
[124 nt withheld, positions 2610-2733]
C
[91 nt withheld, positions 2735-2825]
A
[49 nt withheld, positions 2827-2875]
CCTTTGACGTTGGAGTCCACGTTCTTT
[37 nt withheld, positions 2903-2939]
ACCCTATCTCGGTCTATTCTTTTGATTTATAAGGGATTTTGCCGATTTCGGCCTATTGGTTAAAAAATGA
GCTGATTTAACAAAAATTTAACGCGAATTAATTCTGTGGAATGTGTGTCAGTTAGGGTGTGGAAAGTCCC
CAGGCTCCCCAGCAGGCAGAAGTATGCAAAGCATGCATCTCAATTAGTCAGCAACCAGGTGTGGAAAGTC
CCCAGGCTCCCCAGCAGGCAGAAGTATGCAAAGCATGCATCTCAATTAGTCAGCAACCATAGTCCCGCCC
CTAACTCCGCCCATCCCGCCCCTAACTCCGCCCAGTTCCGCCCATTCTCCGCCCCATGGCTGACTAATTT
TTTTTATTTATGCAGAGGCCGAGGCCGCCTCTGCCTCTGAGCTATTCCAGAAGTAGTGAGGAGGCTTTTT
TGGAGGCCTAGGCTTTTGCAAAAAGCTCCCGGGAGCTTGTATATCCATTTTCGGATCTGATCAAGAGACA
GGATGAGGATCGTTTCGCATGATTGAACAAGATGGATTGCACGCAGGTTCTCCGGCCGCTTGGGTGGAGA
GGCTATTCGGCTATGACTGGGCACAACAGACAATCGGCTGCTCTGATGCCGCCGTGTTCCGGCTGTCAGC
GCAGGGGCGCCCGGTTCTTTTTGTCAAGACCGACCTGTCCGGTGCCCTGAATGAACTGCAGGACGAGGCA
GCGCGGCTATCGTGGCTGGCCACGACGGGCGTTCCTTGCGCAGCTGTGCTCGACGTTGTCACTGAAGCGG
GAAGGGACTGGCTGCTATTGGGCGAAGTGCCGGGGCAGGATCTCCTGTCATCTCACCTTGCTCCTGCCGA
GAAAGTATCCATCATGGCTGATGCAATGCGGCGGCTGCATACGCTTGATCCGGCTACCTGCCCATTCGAC
CACCAAGCGAAACATCGCATCGAGCGAGCACGTACTCGGATGGAAGCCGGTCTTGTCGATCAGGATGATC
TGGACGAAGAGCATCAGGGGCTCGCGCCAGCCGAACTGTTCGCCAGGCTCAAGGCGCGCATGCCCGACGG
CGAGGATCTCGTCGTGACCCATGGCGATGCCTGCTTGCCGAATATCATGGTGGAAAATGGCCGCTTTTCT
GGATTCATCGACTGTGGCCGGCTGGGTGTGGCGGACCGCTATCAGGACATAGCGTTGGCTACCCGTGATA
TTGCTGAAGAGCTTGGCGGCGAATGGGCTGACCGCTTCCTCGTGCTTTACGGTATCGCCGCTCCCGATTC
GCAGCGCATCGCCTTCTATCGCCTTCTTGACGAGTTCTTCTGAGCGGGACTCTGGGGTTCGAAATGACCG
ACCAAGCGACGCCCAACCTGCCATCACGAGATTTCGATTCCACCGCCGCCTTCTATGAAAGGTTGGGCTT
CGGAATCGTTTTCCGGGACGCCGGCTGGATGATCCTCCAGCGCGGGGATCTCATGCTGGAGTTCTTCGCC
CACCCCAACTTGTTTATTGCAGCTTATAATGGTTACAAATAAAGCAATAGCATCACAAATTTCACAAATA
AAGCATTTTTTTCACTGCATTCTAGTTGTGGTTTGTCCAAACTCATCAATGTATCTTATCATGTCTGTAT
ACCGTCGACCTCTAGCTAGAGCTTGGCGTAATCATGGTCATAGCTGTTTCCTGTGTGAAATTGTTATCCG
CTCACAATTCCACACAACATACGAGCCGGAAGCATAAAGTGTAAAGCCTGGGGTGCCTAATGAGTGAGCT
AACTCACATTAATTGCGTTGCGCTCACTGCCCGCTTTCCAGTCGGGAAACCTGTCGTGCCAGCTGCATTA
ATGAATCGGCCAACGCGCGGGGAGAGGCGGTTTGCGTATTGGGCGCTCTTCCGCTTCCTCGCTCACTGAC
TCGCTGCGCTCGGTCGTTCGGCTGCGGCGAGCGGTATCAGCTCACTCAAAGGCGGTAATACGGTTATCCA
CAGAATCAGGGGATAACGCAGGAAAGAACATGTGAGCAAAAGGCCAGCAAAAGGCCAGGAACCGTAAAAA
GGCCGCGTTGCTGGCGTTTTTCCATAGGCTCCGCCCCCCTGACGAGCATCACAAAAATCGACGCTCAAGT
CAGAGGTGGCGAAACCCGACAGGACTATAAAGATACCAGGCGTTTCCCCCTGGAAGCTCCCTCGTGCGCT
CTCCTGTTCCGACCCTGCCGCTTACCGGATACCTGTCCGCCTTTCTCCCTTCGGGAAGCGTGGCGCTTTC
TCATAGCTCACGCTGTAGGTATCTCAGTTCGGTGTAGGTCGTTCGCTCCAAGCTGGGCTGTGTGCACGAA
CCCCCCGTTCAGCCCGACCGCTGCGCCTTATCCGGTAACTATCGTCTTGAGTCCAACCCGGTAAGACACG
ACTTATCGCCACTGGCAGCAGCCACTGGTAACAGGATTAGCAGAGCGAGGTATGTAGGCGGTGCTACAGA
GTTCTTGAAGTGGTGGCCTAACTACGGCTACACTAGAAGAACAGTATTTGGTATCTGCGCTCTGCTGAAG
CCAGTTACCTTCGGAAAAAGAGTTGGTAGCTCTTGATCCGGCAAACAAACCACCGCTGGTAGCGGTGGTT
TTTTTGTTTGCAAGCAGCAGATTACGCGCAGAAAAAAAGGATCTCAAGAAGATCCTTTGATCTTTTCTAC
GGGGTCTGACGCTCAGTGGAACGAAAACTCACGTTAAGGGATTTTGGTCATGAGATTATCAAAAAGGATC
TTCACCTAGATCCTTTTAAATTAAAAATGAAGTTTTAAATCAATCTAAAGTATATATGAGTAAACTTGGT
CTGACAGTTACCAATGCTTAATCAGTGAGGCACCTATCTCAGCGATCTGTCTATTTCGTTCATCCATAGT
TGCCTGACTCCCCGTCGTGTAGATAACTACGATACGGGAGGGCTTACCATCTGGCCCCAGTGCTGCAATG
ATACCGCGAGACCCACGCTCACCGGCTCCAGATTTATCAGCAATAAACCAGCCAGCCGGAAGGGCCGAGC
GCAGAAGTGGTCCTGCAACTTTATCCGCCTCCATCCAGTCTATTAATTGTTGCCGGGAAGCTAGAGTAAG
TAGTTCGCCAGTTAATAGTTTGCGCAACGTTGTTGCCATTGCTACAGGCATCGTGGTGTCACGCTCGTCG
TTTGGTATGGCTTCATTCAGCTCCGGTTCCCAACGATCAAGGCGAGTTACATGATCCCCCATGTTGTGCA
AAAAAGCGGTTAGCTCCTTCGGTCCTCCGATCGTTGTCAGAAGTAAGTTGGCCGCAGTGTTATCACTCAT
GGTTATGGCAGCACTGCATAATTCTCTTACTGTCATGCCATCCGTAAGATGCTTTTCTGTGACTGGTGAG
TACTCAACCAAGTCATTCTGAGAATAGTGTATGCGGCGACCGAGTTGCTCTTGCCCGGCGTCAATACGGG
ATAATACCGCGCCACATAGCAGAACTTTAAAAGTGCTCATCATTGGAAAACGTTCTTCGGGGCGAAAACT
CTCAAGGATCTTACCGCTGTTGAGATCCAGTTCGATGTAACCCACTCGTGCACCCAACTGATCTTCAGCA
TCTTTTACTTTCACCAGCGTTTCTGGGTGAGCAAAAACAGGAAGGCAAAATGCCGCAAAAAAGGGAATAA
GGGCGACACGGAAATGTTGAATACTCATACTCTTCCTTTTTCAATATTATTGAAGCATTTATCAGGGTTA
TTGTCTCATGAGCGGATACATATTTGAATGTATTTAGAAAAATAAACAAATAGGGGTTCCGCGCACATTT
CCCCGAAAAGTGCCACCTGACGTCGACGGATCGGGAGATCTCCCGATCCC
Features (pLannotate 1.2.2; 24 found; start..end, strand, type, name):
      2..54      -  misc_feature   bom (fragment): basis of mobility region from pBR322
    209..588     +  enhancer       CMV enhancer: human cytomegalovirus immediate early enhancer
    589..792     +  promoter       CMV promoter: human cytomegalovirus (CMV) immediate early promoter
    788..821     +  LTR            5' LTR (truncated) (fragment): truncated 5' long terminal repeat (LTR) from HIV-1
    837..855     +  promoter       T7 promoter: promoter for bacteriophage T7 RNA polymerase
    889..963     +  CDS            COX8 presequence: mitochondrial presequence of human cytochrome c oxidase subunit VIII (Rizutto et al., 1989)
    983..1056    +  CDS            COX8 presequence (fragment): mitochondrial presequence of human cytochrome c oxidase subunit VIII (Rizutto et al., 1989)
   1078..1761    +  CDS            Venus: Venus is a basic (constitutively fluorescent) yellow fluorescent protein published in 2002, derived from Aequorea victoria. It is reported to be a rapidly-maturing weak dimer with moderate acid sensitivity.
   1765..2268    +  CDS            Nluc: NanoLuc® luciferase human codon-optimized
   2296..2314    -  promoter       SP6 promoter: promoter for bacteriophage SP6 RNA polymerase
   2340..2564    +  polyA_signal   bGH poly(A) signal: bovine growth hormone polyadenylation signal
   2568..2589    +  promoter       SV40 promoter (fragment): SV40 enhancer and early promoter
   2610..3038    +  rep_origin     f1 ori (sequence partly withheld): f1 bacteriophage origin of replication; arrow indicates direction of (+) strand synthesis
   3052..3381    +  promoter       SV40 promoter: SV40 enhancer and early promoter
   3448..4239    +  CDS            neo: KKA2_KLEPN - Also known as kan, nptII. Experimental evidence at protein level: Swiss-Prot protein existence level 1. Resistance to kanamycin, neomycin, paromomycin, ribostamycin, butirosin and gentamicin B. From Klebsiella pneumoniae.
   4263..4421    +  CDS            ble (fragment): BLE_KLEPN - Experimental evidence at protein level: Swiss-Prot protein existence level 1. Binding protein with a strong affinity to the bleomycin family of antibiotics. Binds to CL990; an antimitotic-antibiotic compound. From Klebsiella pneumoniae.
   4416..4537    +  polyA_signal   SV40 poly(A) signal: SV40 polyadenylation signal
   4610..4626    -  protein_bind   lac operator: The lac repressor binds to the lac operator to inhibit transcription in E. coli. This inhibition can be relieved by adding lactose or isopropyl-β-D-thiogalactopyranoside (IPTG). lac repressor encoded by lacI
   4634..4664    -  promoter       lac promoter: promoter for the E. coli lac operon
   4679..4700    -  protein_bind   CAP binding site: CAP binding activates transcription in the presence of cAMP. E. coli catabolite activator protein
   4713..4805    -  CDS            lacI (fragment): lac repressor; lacI; The lac repressor binds to the lac operator to inhibit transcription in E. coli. This inhibition can be relieved by adding lactose or isopropyl-β-D-thiogalactopyranoside (IPTG).
   4988..5576    -  rep_origin     ori: high-copy-number ColE1/pMB1/pBR322/pUC origin of replication
   5747..6607    -  CDS            AmpR: β-lactamase; bla; confers resistance to ampicillin, carbenicillin, and related antibiotics
   6608..6712    -  promoter       AmpR promoter: bla
