[The description below was written by a language model from this plasmid's Addgene catalogue record and pLannotate feature annotations shown in this document.]
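Description:
Cox8x2-YeNL_pcDNA3 is a mammalian expression plasmid built on the Invitrogen pcDNA3 backbone, about 6.8 kb in the sequenced record. It encodes a mitochondrially targeted form of YeNL, the yellow member of a series of bright luminescent proteins derived from NanoLuc luciferase. In bacteria it is maintained as a high-copy plasmid through a ColE1/pUC-type origin and selected with ampicillin via the β-lactamase gene. An f1 origin is also present. For mammalian cells, a separate cassette places the neomycin phosphotransferase gene under the SV40 enhancer/early promoter with an SV40 polyadenylation signal, which allows G418 selection of stable transfectants.

The payload sits between the BamHI and XhoI sites and is driven by the human CMV immediate-early enhancer and promoter, with transcripts terminated by the bovine growth hormone polyadenylation signal. The open reading frame begins with two tandem copies of the mitochondrial presequence of human cytochrome c oxidase subunit VIII, which direct import of the fusion into mitochondria. These are followed by the yellow fluorescent protein Venus joined directly to human codon-optimised NanoLuc. In fusions of this kind, energy from the luciferase reaction is generally passed to the adjacent fluorescent protein, so that emission is shifted toward the acceptor's colour, here yellow. T7 and SP6 promoters flank the insert, as is standard in pcDNA3. A few short annotations, such as the HIV-1 LTR, ble and lacI fragments, appear to be minor sequence matches within the backbone rather than functional elements.

The construct is intended for luminescence imaging of mitochondria in living mammalian cells, and it can be combined with other colour variants of the same series for multicolour bioimaging.
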