Addgene plasmid #89517: Cox8x2-YeNL_pcDNA3
Purpose: Yellow color variant of bright luminescent protein, targeted to the Mitochondria
Depositing lab: Takeharu Nagai. Depositing organization: The University of Osaka. Publication: Five colour variants of bright luminescent protein for real-time multicolour bioimaging. Suzuki K, Kimura T, Shinoda H, Bai G, Daniels MJ, Arai Y, Nakano M, Nagai T. Nat Commun. 2016 Dec 14;7:13718. doi: 10.1038/ncomms13718. PubMed 27966527.
Backbone
  Vector backbone: pcDNA3
  Backbone manufacturer: Invitrogen
  Backbone size w/o insert (bp): 5400
  Vector type: Mammalian Expression
  Selectable markers: Neomycin (select with G418)
Growth in bacteria
  Bacterial resistance: Ampicillin, 100 μg/mL
  Growth temperature: 37°C
  Growth strain: DH5alpha
  Copy number: High Copy
Gene/Insert
  Gene/Insert name: YeNL
  Species: Synthetic
  Insert size (bp): 1191
  GenBank ID: LC128716
  Promoter: CMV
  Tag / fusion protein: CoxVIII X2 (N terminal on insert)
  Cloning method: Restriction Enzyme; 5′ cloning site BamHI (not destroyed); 3′ cloning site XhoI (not destroyed)
  Sequencing primers: 5′ CMV-F; 3′ BGHrev
Terms and licenses: Academic/Nonprofit Terms; Industry Terms: Not Available to Industry
Depositor comments: Derived from NanoLuc luciferase
How to cite: Cox8x2-YeNL_pcDNA3 was a gift from Takeharu Nagai (Addgene plasmid # 89517 ; http://n2t.net/addgene:89517 ; RRID:Addgene_89517)
