>Addgene plasmid #89517 | Cox8x2-YeNL_pcDNA3 | depositor partial sequence | sequence record 173457 | YeNL
ATGGTGAGCAAGGGCGAGGAGCTGTTCACCGGGGTGGTGCCCATCCTGGTCGAGCTGGACGGCGACGTAA
ACGGCCACAAGTTCAGCGTGTCCGGCGAGGGCGAGGGCGATGCCACCTACGGCAAGCTGACCCTGAAGCT
GATCTGCACCACCGGCAAGCTGCCCGTGCCCTGGCCCACCCTCGTGACCACCCTGGGCTACGGCCTGCAG
TGCTTCGCCCGCTACCCCGACCACATGAAGCAGCACGACTTCTTCAAGTCCGCCATGCCCGAAGGCTACG
TCCAGGAGCGCACCATCTTCTTCAAGGACGACGGCAACTACAAGACCCGCGCCGAGGTGAAGTTCGAGGG
CGACACCCTGGTGAACCGCATCGAGCTGAAGGGCATCGACTTCAAGGAGGACGGCAACATCCTGGGGCAC
AAGCTGGAGTACAACTACAACAGCCACAACGTCTATATCACCGCCGACAAGCAGAAGAACGGCATCAAGG
CCAACTTCAAGATCCGCCACAACATCGAGGACGGCGGCGTGCAGCTCGCCGACCACTACCAGCAGAACAC
CCCCATCGGCGACGGCCCCGTGCTGCTGCCCGACAACCACTACCTGAGCTACCAGTCCGCCCTGAGCAAA
GACCCCAACGAGAAGCGCGATCACATGGTCCTGCTGGAGTTCGTGACCGCCGCGATGCTCGAAGATTTCG
TTGGGGACTGGCGACAGACAGCCGGCTACAACCTGGACCAAGTCCTTGAACAGGGAGGTGTGTCCAGTTT
GTTTCAGAATCTCGGGGTGTCCGTAACTCCGATCCAAAGGATTGTCCTGAGCGGTGAAAATGGGCTGAAG
ATCGACATCCATGTCATCATCCCGTATGAAGGTCTGAGCGGCGACCAAATGGGCCAGATCGAAAAAATTT
TTAAGGTGGTGTACCCTGTGGATGATCATCACTTTAAGGTGATCCTGCACTATGGCACACTGGTAATCGA
CGGGGTTACGCCGAACATGATCGACTATTTCGGACGGCCGTATGAAGGCATCGCCGTGTTCGACGGCAAA
AAGATCACTGTAACAGGGACCCTGTGGAACGGCAACAAAATTATCGACGAGCGCCTGATCAACCCCGACG
GCTCCCTGCTGTTCCGAGTAACCATCAACGGAGTGACCGGCTGGCGGCTGTGCGAACGCATTCTGGCGTA
A
